Addgene plasmid #186522: pBAD-hfYFP
Purpose: Hyperfolder YFP fluorescent protein: bacterial expression plasmid
Depositing lab: Gregory Petsko. Depositing organization: Cornell University. Publication: Chemically stable fluorescent proteins for advanced microscopy. Campbell BC, Paez-Segala MG, Looger LL, Petsko GA, Liu CF. Nat Methods. 2022 Nov 7. pii: 10.1038/s41592-022-01660-7. doi: 10.1038/s41592-022-01660-7. PubMed 36344833.
Backbone
  Vector backbone: pBAD/His-B
  Backbone manufacturer: Invitrogen
  Vector type: Bacterial Expression
Growth in bacteria
  Bacterial resistance: Ampicillin, 100 μg/mL
  Growth temperature: 37°C
  Growth strain: DH5alpha
  Copy number: Low Copy
Gene/Insert
  Gene/Insert name: Hyperfolder YFP (alt name: hfYFP)
  Species: Synthetic
  Insert size (bp): 720
  Mutation: mGreenLantern-F46L/C48S/V68L/A69M/C70V/K101E/T105Y/K149N/T167I/H203Y/K206V/D234N
  Promoter: araB
  Tag / fusion protein: 6xHis (N terminal on insert)
  Cloning method: Restriction Enzyme; 5′ cloning site BglII (not destroyed); 3′ cloning site EcoRI (not destroyed)
  Sequencing primers: 5′ pBAD-F (ATGCCATAGCATTTTTATCCA); 3′ pBAD-R (GATTTAATCTGTATCAGG)
Terms and licenses: Academic/Nonprofit Terms; Industry Terms: Not Available to Industry
Depositor comments: Backbone is identical to that of Addgene #37129 (several amino acids between the FP insert and His-tag are removed).
How to cite: pBAD-hfYFP was a gift from Gregory Petsko (Addgene plasmid # 186522 ; http://n2t.net/addgene:186522 ; RRID:Addgene_186522)
