[The description below was written by a language model from this plasmid's Addgene catalogue record and pLannotate feature annotations shown in this document.]
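Description:
pBAD-hfYFP is a 4.7 kb bacterial expression plasmid built on the Invitrogen pBAD/His-B backbone for arabinose-inducible production of hyperfolder YFP (hfYFP) in E. coli. It replicates from a ColE1/pMB1-family origin accompanied by the pBR322 bom region and only a fragment of rop. The catalogue lists it as low copy, although the automated annotation labels the origin generically as high-copy. Selection is by ampicillin through the β-lactamase gene under its own promoter.

The expression cassette is driven by the araBAD (araB) promoter, with the divergently transcribed araC regulator encoded on the plasmid, so transcription is held low without L-arabinose and is switched on, in a tunable way, when the sugar is added. Downstream sits an N-terminal 6xHis tag followed closely by the 720 bp synthetic hfYFP coding sequence, cloned between BglII and EcoRI sites that were both retained. The depositor notes that several amino acids normally found between the His tag and the insert in this backbone have been removed. The feature table labels the open reading frame as mGreenLantern because hfYFP derives from that protein, carrying twelve substitutions (F46L, C48S, V68L, A69M, C70V, K101E, T105Y, K149N, T167I, H203Y, K206V, D234N). Transcription ends at the rrnB T1 and T2 terminators, preceded by a 5S rRNA segment from the same operon.

The plasmid is intended for expressing hfYFP in bacteria, and the His tag allows metal-affinity purification of the protein. The associated publication concerns chemically stable fluorescent proteins for advanced microscopy.
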