Features (pLannotate 1.2.2; 12 found; start..end, strand, type, name):
     45..329     +  promoter       araBAD promoter: araBAD; promoter of the L-arabinose operon of E. coli; the araC regulatory gene is transcribed in the opposite direction (Guzman et al., 1995)
    372..389     +  CDS            6xHis: 6xHis affinity tag
    399..1118    +  CDS            mGreenLantern: monomeric GFP derivative that displays exceptionally high brightness in cells (Campbell et al., 2020)
   1215..1330    +  ncRNA          5S rRNA: Accession: RF00001 - 5S ribosomal RNA
   1334..1420    +  terminator     rrnB T1 terminator: Escherichia coli rrnB; transcription terminator T1 from the E. coli rrnB gene
   1512..1539    +  terminator     rrnB T2 terminator: transcription terminator T2 from the E. coli rrnB gene
   1558..1649    +  promoter       AmpR promoter: bla
   1650..2510    +  CDS            AmpR: β-lactamase; bla; confers resistance to ampicillin, carbenicillin, and related antibiotics
   2681..3269    +  rep_origin     ori: high-copy-number ColE1/pMB1/pBR322/pUC origin of replication
   3455..3595    -  misc_feature   bom: basis of mobility region from pBR322
   3697..3737    -  CDS            rop (fragment): Rop protein, which maintains plasmids at low copy number; rop
   3859..18      -  CDS            araC (across the origin): L-arabinose regulatory protein; araC
>Addgene plasmid #186522 | pBAD-hfYFP | addgene full sequence | sequence record 368146 | Addgene NGS Result
ATTTTGCGCTTCAGCCATACTTTTCATACTCCCGCCATTCAGAGAAGAAACCAATTGTCCATATTGCATC
AGACATTGCCGTCACTGCGTCTTTTACTGGCTCTTCTCGCTAACCAAACCGGTAACCCCGCTTATTAAAA
GCATTCTGTAACAAAGCGGGACCAAAGCCATGACAAAAACGCGTAACAAAAGTGTCTATAATCACGGCAG
AAAAGTCCACATTGATTATTTGCACGGCGTCACACTTTGCTATGCCATAGCATTTTTATCCATAAGATTA
GCGGATCCTACCTGACGCTTTTTATCGCAACTCTCTACTGTTTCTCCATACCCGTTTTTTGGGCTAACAG
GAGGAATTAACCATGGGGAGCCACCATCACCATCACCATGGCAGATCTATGGTGAGCAAGGGCGAGGAGC
TGTTCACCGGGGTGGTGCCCATCCTGGTCGAGCTGGACGGCGACGTAAACGGCCACAAGTTCAGCGTCCG
CGGCGAGGGCGAGGGCGATGCCACCAACGGCAAGCTGACCCTGAAGCTCATCTCCACCACCGGCAAGCTG
CCCGTGCCCTGGCCCACCCTCGTGACCACCTTAGGCTACGGCCTGATGGTGTTCGCCCGCTACCCCGACC
ACATGAAGCAGCACGACTTCTTCAAGTCCGCCATGCCCGAAGGCTACGTCCAGGAGCGCACCATCTCTTT
CGAGGACGACGGTTACTACAAGACCCGCGCCGAGGTGAAGTTCGAGGGCGACACCCTGGTGAACCGCATC
GTGCTGAAGGGCATCGACTTCAAGGAGGACGGCAACATCCTGGGGCACAAGCTGGAGTACAACTTCAACA
GCCACAACGTCTATATCACGGCCGACAAGCAGAAGAACGGCATCAAGGCTAACTTCAAGATCCGCCACAA
CGTTGAGGACGGCGGCGTGCAGCTCGCCGACCACTACCAGCAGAACACCCCCATCGGCGACGGCCCCGTG
CTGCTGCCCGACAACCACTACCTGAGCTACCAGTCCGTCCTGAGCAAAGACCCCAACGAGAAGCGCGATC
ACATGGTCCTGAAGGAGAGGGTGACCGCCGCCGGGATTACACATGACATGAACGAGCTGTACAAGTAAGA
ATTCGAAGCTTGGCTGTTTTGGTGGATGAGAGAAGATTTTCAGCCTGATACAGATTAAATCAGAACGCAG
AAGCGGTCTGATAAAACAGAATTTGCCTGGCGGCAGTAGCGCGGTGGTCCCACCTGACCCCATGCCGAAC
TCAGAAGTGAAACGCCGTAGCGCCGATGGTAGTGTGGGGTCTCCCCATGCGAGAGTAGGGAACTGCCAGG
CATCAAATAAAACGAAAGGCTCAGTCGAAAGACTGGGCCTTTCGTTTTATCTGTTGTTTGTCGGTGAACG
CTCTCCTGAGTAGGACAAATCCGCCGGGAGCGGATTTGAACGTTGCGAAGCAACGGCCCGGAGGGTGGCG
GGCAGGACGCCCGCCATAAACTGCCAGGCATCAAATTAAGCAGAAGGCCATCCTGACGGATGGCCTTTTT
GCGTTTCTACAAACTCTTTTGTTTATTTTTCTAAATACATTCAAATATGTATCCGCTCATGAGACAATAA
CCCTGATAAATGCTTCAATAATATTGAAAAAGGAAGAGTATGAGTATTCAACATTTCCGTGTCGCCCTTA
TTCCCTTTTTTGCGGCATTTTGCCTTCCTGTTTTTGCTCACCCAGAAACGCTGGTGAAAGTAAAAGATGC
TGAAGATCAGTTGGGTGCACGAGTGGGTTACATCGAACTGGATCTCAACAGCGGTAAGATCCTTGAGAGT
TTTCGCCCCGAAGAACGTTTTCCAATGATGAGCACTTTTAAAGTTCTGCTATGTGGCGCGGTATTATCCC
GTGTTGACGCCGGGCAAGAGCAACTCGGTCGCCGCATACACTATTCTCAGAATGACTTGGTTGAGTACTC
ACCAGTCACAGAAAAGCATCTTACGGATGGCATGACAGTAAGAGAATTATGCAGTGCTGCCATAACCATG
AGTGATAACACTGCGGCCAACTTACTTCTGACAACGATCGGAGGACCGAAGGAGCTAACCGCTTTTTTGC
ACAACATGGGGGATCATGTAACTCGCCTTGATCGTTGGGAACCGGAGCTGAATGAAGCCATACCAAACGA
CGAGCGTGACACCACGATGCCTGTAGCAATGGCAACAACGTTGCGCAAACTATTAACTGGCGAACTACTT
ACTCTAGCTTCCCGGCAACAATTAATAGACTGGATGGAGGCGGATAAAGTTGCAGGACCACTTCTGCGCT
CGGCCCTTCCGGCTGGCTGGTTTATTGCTGATAAATCTGGAGCCGGTGAGCGTGGGTCTCGCGGTATCAT
TGCAGCACTGGGGCCAGATGGTAAGCCCTCCCGTATCGTAGTTATCTACACGACGGGGAGTCAGGCAACT
ATGGATGAACGAAATAGACAGATCGCTGAGATAGGTGCCTCACTGATTAAGCATTGGTAACTGTCAGACC
AAGTTTACTCATATATACTTTAGATTGATTTAAAACTTCATTTTTAATTTAAAAGGATCTAGGTGAAGAT
CCTTTTTGATAATCTCATGACCAAAATCCCTTAACGTGAGTTTTCGTTCCACTGAGCGTCAGACCCCGTA
GAAAAGATCAAAGGATCTTCTTGAGATCCTTTTTTTCTGCGCGTAATCTGCTGCTTGCAAACAAAAAAAC
CACCGCTACCAGCGGTGGTTTGTTTGCCGGATCAAGAGCTACCAACTCTTTTTCCGAAGGTAACTGGCTT
CAGCAGAGCGCAGATACCAAATACTGTTCTTCTAGTGTAGCCGTAGTTAGGCCACCACTTCAAGAACTCT
GTAGCACCGCCTACATACCTCGCTCTGCTAATCCTGTTACCAGTGGCTGCTGCCAGTGGCGATAAGTCGT
GTCTTACCGGGTTGGACTCAAGACGATAGTTACCGGATAAGGCGCAGCGGTCGGGCTGAACGGGGGGTTC
GTGCACACAGCCCAGCTTGGAGCGAACGACCTACACCGAACTGAGATACCTACAGCGTGAGCTATGAGAA
AGCGCCACGCTTCCCGAAGGGAGAAAGGCGGACAGGTATCCGGTAAGCGGCAGGGTCGGAACAGGAGAGC
GCACGAGGGAGCTTCCAGGGGGAAACGCCTGGTATCTTTATAGTCCTGTCGGGTTTCGCCACCTCTGACT
TGAGCGTCGATTTTTGTGATGCTCGTCAGGGGGGCGGAGCCTATGGAAAAACGCCAGCAACGCGGCCTTT
TTACGGTTCCTGGCCTTTTGCTGGCCTTTTGCTCACATGTTCTTTCCTGCGTTATCCCCTGATTCTGTGG
ATAACCGTATTACCGCCTTTGAGTGAGCTGATACCGCTCGCCGCAGCCGAACGACCGAGCGCAGCGAGTC
AGTGAGCGAGGAAGCGGAAGAGCGCCTGATGCGGTATTTTCTCCTTACGCATCTGTGCGGTATTTCACAC
CGCATATGGTGCACTCTCAGTACAATCTGCTCTGATGCCGCATAGTTAAGCCAGTATACACTCCGCTATC
GCTACGTGACTGGGTCATGGCTGCGCCCCGACACCCGCCAACACCCGCTGACGCGCCCTGACGGGCTTGT
CTGCTCCCGGCATCCGCTTACAGACAAGCTGTGACCGTCTCCGGGAGCTGCATGTGTCAGAGGTTTTCAC
CGTCATCACCGAAACGCGCGAGGCAGCAGATCAATTCGCGCGCGAAGGCGAAGCGGCATGCATAATGTGC
CTGTCAAATGGACGAAGCAGGGATTCTGCAAACCCTATGCTACTCCGTCAAGCCGTCAATTGTCTGATTC
GTTACCAATTATGACAACTTGACGGCTACATCATTCACTTTTTCTTCACAACCGGCACGGAACTCGCTCG
GGCTGGCCCCGGTGCATTTTTTAAATACCCGCGAGAAATAGAGTTGATCGTCAAAACCAACATTGCGACC
GACGGTGGCGATAGGCATCCGGGTGGTGCTCAAAAGCAGCTTCGCCTGGCTGATACGTTGGTCCTCGCGC
CAGCTTAAGACGCTAATCCCTAACTGCTGGCGGAAAAGATGTGACAGACGCGACGGCGACAAGCAAACAT
GCTGTGCGACGCTGGCGATATCAAAATTGCTGTCTGCCAGGTGATCGCTGATGTACTGACAAGCCTCGCG
TACCCGATTATCCATCGGTGGATGGAGCGACTCGTTAATCGCTTCCATGCGCCGCAGTAACAATTGCTCA
AGCAGATTTATCGCCAGCAGCTCCGAATAGCGCCCTTCCCCTTGCCCGGCGTTAATGATTTGCCCAAACA
GGTCGCTGAAATGCGGCTGGTGCGCTTCATCCGGGCGAAAGAACCCCGTATTGGCAAATATTGACGGCCA
GTTAAGCCATTCATGCCAGTAGGCGCGCGGACGAAAGTAAACCCACTGGTGATACCATTCGCGAGCCTCC
GGATGACGACCGTAGTGATGAATCTCTCCTGGCGGGAACAGCAAAATATCACCCGGTCGGCAAACAAATT
CTCGTCCCTGATTTTTCACCACCCCCTGACCGCGAATGGTGAGATTGAGAATATAACCTTTCATTCCCAG
CGGTCGGTCGATAAAAAAATCGAGATAACCGTTGGCCTCAATCGGCGTTAAACCCGCCACCAGATGGGCA
TTAAACGAGTATCCCGGCAGCAGGGGATC
